>Addgene plasmid #116768 | pHAGE-OXA1L | addgene full sequence | sequence record 241421 | Addgene NGS Result
TGGAAGGGCTAATTCACTCCCAAAGAAGACAAGATATCCTTGATCTGTGGATCTACCACACACAAGGCTA
CTTCCCTGATTAGCAGAACTACACACCAGGGCCAGGGGTCAGATATCCACTGACCTTTGGATGGTGCTAC
AAGCTAGTACCAGTTGAGCCAGATAAGGTAGAAGAGGCCAATAAAGGAGAGAACACCAGCTTGTTACACC
CTGTGAGCCTGCATGGGATGGATGACCCGGAGAGAGAAGTGTTAGAGTGGAGGTTTGACAGCCGCCTAGC
ATTTCATCACGTGGCCCGAGAGCTGCATCCGGAGTACTTCAAGAACTGCTGATATCGAGCTTGCTACAAG
GGACTTTCCGCTGGGGACTTTCCAGGGAGGCGTGGCCTGGGCGGGACTGGGGAGTGGCGAGCCCTCAGAT
CCTGCATATAAGCAGCTGCTTTTTGCCTGTACTGGGTCTCTCTGGTTAGACCAGATCTGAGCCTGGGAGC
TCTCTGGCTAACTAGGGAACCCACTGCTTAAGCCTCAATAAAGCTTGCCTTGAGTGCTTCAAGTAGTGTG
TGCCCGTCTGTTGTGTGACTCTGGTAACTAGAGATCCCTCAGACCCTTTTAGTCAGTGTGGAAAATCTCT
AGCAGTGGCGCCCGAACAGGGACTTGAAAGCGAAAGGGAAACCAGAGGAGCTCTCTCGACGCAGGACTCG
GCTTGCTGAAGCGCGCACGGCAAGAGGCGAGGGGCGGCGACTGGTGAGTACGCCAAAAATTTTGACTAGC
GGAGGCTAGAAGGAGAGAGATGGGTGCGAGAGCGTCAGTATTAAGCGGGGGAGAATTAGATCGCGATGGG
AAAAAATTCGGTTAAGGCCAGGGGGAAAGAAAAAATATAAATTAAAACATATAGTATGGGCAAGCAGGGA
GCTAGAACGATTCGCAGTTAATCCTGGCCTGTTAGAAACATCAGAAGGCTGTAGACAAATACTGGGACAG
CTACAACCATCCCTTCAGACAGGATCAGAAGAACTTAGATCATTATATAATACAGTAGCAACCCTCTATT
GTGTGCATCAAAGGATAGAGATAAAAGACACCAAGGAAGCTTTAGACAAGATAGAGGAAGAGCAAAACAA
AAGTAAGACCACCGCACAGCAAGCGGCCGGCCGCTGATCTTCAGACCTGGAGGAGGAGATATGAGGGACA
ATTGGAGAAGTGAATTATATAAATATAAAGTAGTAAAAATTGAACCATTAGGAGTAGCACCCACCAAGGC
AAAGAAAAGAGTGGTGCAGAGAGAAAAAAGAGCAGTGGGAATAGGAGCTTTGTTCCTTGGGTTCTTGGGA
GCAGCAGGAAGCACTATGGGCGCAGCGTCAATGACGCTGACGGTACAGGCCAGACAATTATTGTCTGGTA
TAGTGCAGCAGCAGAACAATTTGCTGAGGGCTATTGAGGCGCAACAGCATCTGTTGCAACTCACAGTCTG
GGGCATCAAGCAGCTCCAGGCAAGAATCCTGGCTGTGGAAAGATACCTAAAGGATCAACAGCTCCTGGGG
ATTTGGGGTTGCTCTGGAAAACTCATTTGCACCACTGCTGTGCCTTGGAATGCTAGTTGGAGTAATAAAT
CTCTGGAACAGATTTGGAATCACACGACCTGGATGGAGTGGGACAGAGAAATTAACAATTACACAAGCTT
AATACACTCCTTAATTGAAGAATCGCAAAACCAGCAAGAAAAGAATGAACAAGAATTATTGGAATTAGAT
AAATGGGCAAGTTTGTGGAATTGGTTTAACATAACAAATTGGCTGTGGTATATAAAATTATTCATAATGA
TAGTAGGAGGCTTGGTAGGTTTAAGAATAGTTTTTGCTGTACTTTCTATAGTGAATAGAGTTAGGCAGGG
ATATTCACCATTATCGTTTCAGACCCACCTCCCAACCCCGAGGGGACCCGACAGGCCCGAAGGAATAGAA
GAAGAAGGTGGAGAGAGAGACAGAGACAGATCCATTCGATTAGTGAACGGATCTCGACGGTATCGCCGAA
TTCACAAATGGCAGTATTCATCCACAATTTTAAAAGAAAAGGGGGGATTGGGGGGTACAGTGCAGGGGAA
AGAATAGTAGACATAATAGCAACAGACATACAAACTAAAGAATTACAAAAACAAATTACAAAAATTCAAA
ATTTTCGGGTTTATTACAGGGACAGCAGAGATCCAGTTTGGACTAGTCGTGAGGCTCCGGTGCCCGTCAG
TGGGCAGAGCGCACATCGCCCACAGTCCCCGAGAAGTTGGGGGGAGGGGTCGGCAATTGAACCGGTGCCT
AGAGAAGGTGGCGCGGGGTAAACTGGGAAAGTGATGTCGTGTACTGGCTCCGCCTTTTTCCCGAGGGTGG
GGGAGAACCGTATATAAGTGCAGTAGTCGCCGTGAACGTTCTTTTTCGCAACGGGTTTGCCGCCAGAACA
CAGGTAAGTGCCGTGTGTGGTTCCCGCGGGCCTGGCCTCTTTACGGGTTATGGCCCTTGCGTGCCTTGAA
TTACTTCCACCTGGCTGCAGTACGTGATTCTTGATCCCGAGCTTCGGGTTGGAAGTGGGTGGGAGAGTTC
GAGGCCTTGCGCTTAAGGAGCCCCTTCGCCTCGTGCTTGAGTTGAGGCCTGGCCTGGGCGCTGGGGCCGC
CGCGTGCGAATCTGGTGGCACCTTCGCGCCTGTCTCGCTGCTTTCGATAAGTCTCTAGCCATTTAAAATT
TTTGATGACCTGCTGCGACGCTTTTTTTCTGGCAAGATAGTCTTGTAAATGCGGGCCAAGATCTGCACAC
TGGTATTTCGGTTTTTGGGGCCGCGGGCGGCGACGGGGCCCGTGCGTCCCAGCGCACATGTTCGGCGAGG
CGGGGCCTGCGAGCGCGGCCACCGAGAATCGGACGGGGGTAGTCTCAAGCTGGCCGGCCTGCTCTGGTGC
CTGGCCTCGCGCCGCCGTGTATCGCCCCGCCCTGGGCGGCAAGGCTGGCCCGGTCGGCACCAGTTGCGTG
AGCGGAAAGATGGCCGCTTCCCGGCCCTGCTGCAGGGAGCTCAAAATGGAGGACGCGGCGCTCGGGAGAG
CGGGCGGGTGAGTCACCCACACAAAGGAAAAGGGCCTTTCCGTCCTCAGCCGTCGCTTCATGTGACTCCA
CGGAGTACCGGGCGCCGTCCAGGCACCTCGATTAGTTCTCGAGCTTTTGGAGTACGTCGTCTTTAGGTTG
GGGGGAGGGGTTTTATGCGATGGAGTTTCCCCACACTGAGTGGGTGGAGACTGAAGTTAGGCCAGCTTGG
CACTTGATGTAATTCTCCTTGGAATTTGCCCTTTTTGAGTTTGGATCTTGGTTCATTCTCAAGCCTCAGA
CAGTGGTTCAAAGTTTTTTTCTTCCATTTCAGGTGTCGTGAAGCGGCCCTGCAGATATCAACAAGTTTGT
ACAAAAAAGTTGGCACCATGGTAACGTGGCTTTACAGATTTTTACCCACTTCAAATATGGCCGCCAAGCT
CCGTTCTCTTTTACCGCCTGATCTACGGCTACAATTCTGGCTTCATGCCCGCCTCCAAAAGTGCTTCCTC
TCGAGGGGTTGTGGTTCTTACTGCGCAGGCGCAAAAGCAAGTCCTCTTCCGGGCAAAATGGCGATGGGAC
TAATGTGCGGACGCCGGGAGCTTCTGCGCTTGCTACAGTCCGGGCGTCGGGTCCACAGCGTCGCAGGGCC
CTCGCAATGGCTTGGGAAACCGCTGACCACACGGCTCCTATTCCCAGTAGCCCCGTGCTGCTGTCGCCCA
CACTACCTCTTCCTTGCGGCTTCCGGCCCCCGCAGCCTCAGTACCTCTGCTATCTCTTTTGCAGAAGTCC
AGGTTCAGGCCCCTCCTGTTGTTGCTGCAACTCCCTCACCCACAGCAGTACCTGAGGTGGCTTCTGGAGA
GACTGCAGATGTAGTCCAAACTGCTGCAGAGCAGAGCTTCGCTGAACTGGGGCTGGGGTCATACACCCCA
GTGGGACTGATCCAGAATTTACTGGAATTTATGCATGTTGATCTGGGCCTACCTTGGTGGGGGGCCATTG
CTGCATGTACAGTCTTTGCCCGCTGCCTGATTTTTCCTCTCATCGTGACGGGCCAGCGAGAGGCAGCCAG
GATCCACAATCACTTGCCAGAGATCCAGAAGTTTTCCAGTCGAATCAGAGAGGCCAAGTTAGCAGGAGAC
CATATTGAGTATTACAAGGCTTCCTCGGAGATGGCACTTTACCAGAAAAAACATGGTATTAAACTCTATA
AACCTCTCATTCTCCCTGTGACTCAGGCCCCAATCTTCATCTCCTTCTTCATTGCTTTGAGAGAGATGGC
CAACCTTCCTGTGCCCAGCCTGCAGACAGGTGGCCTCTGGTGGTTCCAGGATCTCACGGTATCCGATCCC
ATCTACATATTACCACTGGCAGTCACTGCTACAATGTGGGCTGTTCTTGAGCTAGGTGCTGAGACAGGTG
TGCAAAGTTCTGACCTTCAGTGGATGAGAAATGTCATCAGAATGATGCCCCTGATAACCTTGCCCATAAC
CATGCATTTCCCCACGGCAGTGTTTATGTACTGGCTCTCCTCCAATTTGTTTTCCCTGGTCCAAGTATCC
TGTCTCCGGATTCCAGCAGTACGCACTGTACTTAAAATCCCCCAGCGAGTTGTACATGACCTGGACAAAT
TACCTCCACGGGAAGGCTTCCTAGAGAGCTTCAAAAAAGGCTGGAAAAATGCTGAAATGACGCGTCAGCT
GCGAGAGCGTGAACAACGCATGCGGAATCAGTTGGAGCTAGCAGCCAGGGGTCCTTTACGACAGACCTTT
ACCCACAACCCTCTCCTACAACCTGGAAAGGATAACCCTCCCAATATCCCTAGCAGCAGCAGCAGCAAAC
CAAAGTCAAAGTATCCCTGGCACGACACACTTGGCTTGCCAACTTTCTTGTACAAAGTGGTTGATATCCA
GCACAGTGGCGGCCGCTCGAGTCTAGAGGGCCCGCGGTTCGAAGGTAAGCCTATCCCTAACCCTCTCCTC
GGTCTCGATTCTACGCGTACCGGTTAGTAATGAGATCCCTCCCCCCCCCCTAACGTTACTGGCCGAAGCC
GCTTGGAATAAGGCCGGTGTGCGTTTGTCTATATGTTATTTTCCACCATATTGCCGTCTTTTGGCAATGT
GAGGGCCCGGAAACCTGGCCCTGTCTTCTTGACGAGCATTCCTAGGGGTCTTTCCCCTCTCGCCAAAGGA
ATGCAAGGTCTGTTGAATGTCGTGAAGGAAGCAGTTCCTCTGGAAGCTTCTTGAAGACAAACAACGTCTG
TAGCGACCCTTTGCAGGCAGCGGAACCCCCCACCTGGCGACAGGTGCCTCTGCGGCCAAAAGCCACGTGT
ATAAGATACACCTGCAAAGGCGGCACAACCCCAGTGCCACGTTGTGAGTTGGATAGTTGTGGAAAGAGTC
AAATGGCTCTCCTCAAGCGTATTCAACAAGGGGCTGAAGGATGCCCAGAAGGTACCCCATTGTATGGGAT
CTGATCTGGGGCCTCGGTGCACATGCTTTACATGTGTTTAGTCGAGGTTAAAAAAACGTCTAGGCCCCCC
GAACCACGGGGACGTGGTTTTCCTTTGAAAAACACGATGATAATATGGCCACACATATGGTGAGCAAGGG
CGAGGAGCTGTTCACCGGGGTGGTGCCCATCCTGGTCGAGCTGGACGGCGACGTAAACGGCCACAAGTTC
AGCGTGTCCGGCGAGGGCGAGGGCGATGCCACCTACGGCAAGCTGACCCTGAAGTTCATCTGCACCACCG
GCAAGCTGCCCGTGCCCTGGCCCACCCTCGTGACCACCCTGACCTACGGCGTGCAGTGCTTCAGCCGCTA
CCCCGACCACATGAAGCAGCACGACTTCTTCAAGTCCGCCATGCCCGAAGGCTACGTCCAGGAGCGCACC
ATCTTCTTCAAGGACGACGGCAACTACAAGACCCGCGCCGAGGTGAAGTTCGAGGGCGACACCCTGGTGA
ACCGCATCGAGCTGAAGGGCATCGACTTCAAGGAGGACGGCAACATCCTGGGGCACAAGCTGGAGTACAA
CTACAACAGCCACAACGTCTATATCATGGCCGACAAGCAGAAGAACGGCATCAAGGTGAACTTCAAGATC
CGCCACAACATCGAGGACGGCAGCGTGCAGCTCGCCGACCACTACCAGCAGAACACCCCCATCGGCGACG
GCCCCGTGCTGCTGCCCGACAACCACTACCTGAGCACCCAGTCCGCCCTGAGCAAAGACCCCAACGAGAA
GCGCGATCACATGGTCCTGCTGGAGTTCGTGACCGCCGCCGGGATCACTCTCGGCATGGACGAGCTGTAC
AAGTAAATCGATAGATCCTAATCAACCTCTGGATTACAAAATTTGTGAAAGATTGACTGGTATTCTTAAC
TATGTTGCTCCTTTTACGCTATGTGGATACGCTGCTTTAATGCCTTTGTATCATGCTATTGCTTCCCGTA
TGGCTTTCATTTTCTCCTCCTTGTATAAATCCTGGTTGCTGTCTCTTTATGAGGAGTTGTGGCCCGTTGT
CAGGCAACGTGGCGTGGTGTGCACTGTGTTTGCTGACGCAACCCCCACTGGTTGGGGCATTGCCACCACC
TGTCAGCTCCTTTCCGGGACTTTCGCTTTCCCCCTCCCTATTGCCACGGCGGAACTCATCGCCGCCTGCC
TTGCCCGCTGCTGGACAGGGGCTCGGCTGTTGGGCACTGACAATTCCGTGGTGTTGTCGGGGAAATCATC
GTCCTTTCCTTGGCTGCTCGCCTGTGTTGCCACCTGGATTCTGCGCGGGACGTCCTTCTGCTACGTCCCT
TCGGCCCTCAATCCAGCGGACCTTCCTTCCCGCGGCCTGCTGCCGGCTCTGCGGCCTCTTCCGCGTCTTC
GCCTTCGCCCTCAGACGAGTCGGATCTCCCTTTGGGCCGCCTCCCCGCCTGAGATCCTTTAAGACCAATG
ACTTACAAGGCAGCTGTAGATCTTAGCCACTTTTTAAAAGAAAAGGGGGGACTGGAAGGGCTAATTCACT
CCCAACGAAGACAAGATCTGCTTTTTGCTTGTACTGGGTCTCTCTGGTTAGACCAGATCTGAGCCTGGGA
GCTCTCTGGCTAACTAGGGAACCCACTGCTTAAGCCTCAATAAAGCTTGCCTTGAGTGCTTCAAGTAGTG
TGTGCCCGTCTGTTGTGTGACTCTGGTAACTAGAGATCCCTCAGACCCTTTTAGTCAGTGTGGAAAATCT
CTAGCAGTAGTAGTTCATGTCATCTTATTATTCAGTATTTATAACTTGCAAAGAAATGAATATCAGAGAG
TGAGAGGCCCGGGTTAATTAAGGAAAGGGCTAGATCATTCTTGAAGACGAAAGGGCCTCGTGATACGCCT
ATTTTTATAGGTTAATGTCATGATAATAATGGTTTCTTAGACGTCAGGTGGCACTTTTCGGGGAAATGTG
CGCGGAACCCCTATTTGTTTATTTTTCTAAATACATTCAAATATGTATCCGCTCATGAGACAATAACCCT
GATAAATGCTTCAATAATATTGAAAAAGGAAGAGTATGAGTATTCAACATTTCCGTGTCGCCCTTATTCC
CTTTTTTGCGGCATTTTGCCTTCCTGTTTTTGCTCACCCAGAAACGCTGGTGAAAGTAAAAGATGCTGAA
GATCAGTTGGGTGCACGAGTGGGTTACATCGAACTGGATCTCAACAGCGGTAAGATCCTTGAGAGTTTTC
GCCCCGAAGAACGTTTTCCAATGATGAGCACTTTTAAAGTTCTGCTATGTGGCGCGGTATTATCCCGTGT
TGACGCCGGGCAAGAGCAACTCGGTCGCCGCATACACTATTCTCAGAATGACTTGGTTGAGTACTCACCA
GTCACAGAAAAGCATCTTACGGATGGCATGACAGTAAGAGAATTATGCAGTGCTGCCATAACCATGAGTG
ATAACACTGCGGCCAACTTACTTCTGACAACGATCGGAGGACCGAAGGAGCTAACCGCTTTTTTGCACAA
CATGGGGGATCATGTAACTCGCCTTGATCGTTGGGAACCGGAGCTGAATGAAGCCATACCAAACGACGAG
CGTGACACCACGATGCCTGTAGCAATGGCAACAACGTTGCGCAAACTATTAACTGGCGAACTACTTACTC
TAGCTTCCCGGCAACAATTAATAGACTGGATGGAGGCGGATAAAGTTGCAGGACCACTTCTGCGCTCGGC
CCTTCCGGCTGGCTGGTTTATTGCTGATAAATCTGGAGCCGGTGAGCGTGGGTCTCGCGGTATCATTGCA
GCACTGGGGCCAGATGGTAAGCCCTCCCGTATCGTAGTTATCTACACGACGGGGAGTCAGGCAACTATGG
ATGAACGAAATAGACAGATCGCTGAGATAGGTGCCTCACTGATTAAGCATTGGTAACTGTCAGACCAAGT
TTACTCATATATACTTTAGATTGATTTAAAACTTCATTTTTAATTTAAAAGGATCTAGGTGAAGATCCTT
TTTGATAATCTCATGACCAAAATCCCTTAACGTGAGTTTTCGTTCCACTGAGCGTCAGACCCCGTAGAAA
AGATCAAAGGATCTTCTTGAGATCCTTTTTTTCTGCGCGTAATCTGCTGCTTGCAAACAAAAAAACCACC
GCTACCAGCGGTGGTTTGTTTGCCGGATCAAGAGCTACCAACTCTTTTTCCGAAGGTAACTGGCTTCAGC
AGAGCGCAGATACCAAATACTGTTCTTCTAGTGTAGCCGTAGTTAGGCCACCACTTCAAGAACTCTGTAG
CACCGCCTACATACCTCGCTCTGCTAATCCTGTTACCAGTGGCTGCTGCCAGTGGCGATAAGTCGTGTCT
TACCGGGTTGGACTCAAGACGATAGTTACCGGATAAGGCGCAGCGGTCGGGCTGAACGGGGGGTTCGTGC
ACACAGCCCAGCTTGGAGCGAACGACCTACACCGAACTGAGATACCTACAGCGTGAGCTATGAGAAAGCG
CCACGCTTCCCGAAGGGAGAAAGGCGGACAGGTATCCGGTAAGCGGCAGGGTCGGAACAGGAGAGCGCAC
GAGGGAGCTTCCAGGGGGAAACGCCTGGTATCTTTATAGTCCTGTCGGGTTTCGCCACCTCTGACTTGAG
CGTCGATTTTTGTGATGCTCGTCAGGGGGGCGGAGCCTATGGAAAAACGCCAGCAACGCGGCCTTTTTAC
GGTTCCTGGCCTTTTGCTGGCCTTTTGCTCACATGTTCTTTCCTGCGTTATCCCCTGATTCTGTGGATAA
CCGTATTACCGCCTTTGAGTGAGCTGATACCGCTCGCCGCAGCCGAACGACCGAGCGCAGCGAGTCAGTG
AGCGAGGAAGCGGAAGAGCGCCCAATACGCAAACCGCCTCTCCCCGCGCGTTGGCCGATTCATTAATGCA
GCAAGCTCATGGCTGACTAATTTTTTTTATTTATGCAGAGGCCGAGGCCGCCTCGGCCTCTGAGCTATTC
CAGAAGTAGTGAGGAGGCTTTTTTGGAGGCCTAGGCTTTTGCAAAAAGCTCCCCGTGGCACGACAGGTTT
CCCGACTGGAAAGCGGGCAGTGAGCGCAACGCAATTAATGTGAGTTAGCTCACTCATTAGGCACCCCAGG
CTTTACACTTTATGCTTCCGGCTCGTATGTTGTGTGGAATTGTGAGCGGATAACAATTTCACACAGGAAA
CAGCTATGACATGATTACGAATTTCACAAATAAAGCATTTTTTTCACTGCATTCTAGTTGTGGTTTGTCC
AAACTCATCAATGTATCTTATCATGTCTGGATCAACTGGATAACTCAAGCTAACCAAAATCATCCCAAAC
TTCCCACCCCATACCCTATTACCACTGCCAATTACCTGTGGTTTCATTTACTCTAAACCTGTGATTCCTC
TGAATTATTTTCATTTTAAAGAAATTGTATTTGTTAAATATGTACTACAAACTTAGTAGT
Features (pLannotate 1.2.2; 27 found; start..end, strand, type, name):
    377..634     +  LTR            5' LTR (truncated): truncated 5' long terminal repeat (LTR) from HIV-1
    681..806     +  misc_feature   HIV-1 Ψ: packaging signal of human immunodeficiency virus type 1
    790..1128    +  CDS            HIV-1 gag (fragment): gag protein from human immunodeficiency virus 1; gag
   1303..1536    +  misc_feature   RRE: The Rev response element (RRE) of HIV-1 allows for Rev-dependent mRNA export from the nucleus to the cytoplasm.
   1913..2013    +  CDS            Rev (fragment): human immunodeficiency virus 1 (HIV-1) Rev protein; rev; enhances nuclear export of unspliced and incompletely spliced viral mRNAs
   2058..2175    +  misc_feature   cPPT/CTS: central polypurine tract and central termination sequence of HIV-1
   2223..3401    +  promoter       EF-1α promoter: strong constitutive promoter for human elongation factor EF-1α
   3422..3439    +  protein_bind   attB1 (fragment): mutant version of attB; core recombination site for the Gateway® BP reaction BP Clonase™
   3628..4935    +  CDS            OXA1L: OXA1L_HUMAN - Experimental evidence at protein level: Swiss-Prot protein existence level 1. Required for the insertion of integral membrane proteins into the mitochondrial inner membrane. Essential for the activity and assembly of cytochrome oxidase. Required for the correct biogenesis of ATP synthase and complex I in mitochondria. From Homo sapiens (Human).
   4943..4960    -  protein_bind   attB2 (fragment): mutant version of attB; core recombination site for the Gateway® BP reaction BP Clonase™
   5014..5055    +  CDS            V5 tag: epitope tag from simian virus 5
   5181..5643    +  misc_feature   IRES: internal ribosome entry site (IRES) of the encephalomyocarditis virus (EMCV)
   5657..6376    +  CDS            EGFP: the original enhanced GFP (Yang et al., 1996) mammalian codon-optimized
   6390..6978    +  misc_feature   WPRE: woodchuck hepatitis virus posttranscriptional regulatory element
   6986..7051    +  CDS            nef (fragment): NEF_HV1Z2 - Experimental evidence at protein level: Swiss-Prot protein existence level 1. Extracellular Nef protein targets CD4(+) T-lymphocytes for apoptosis by interacting with CXCR4 surface receptors. From Human immunodeficiency virus type 1 group M subtype D (isolate Z2/CDC-Z34) (HIV-1).
   7053..7286    +  LTR            3' LTR (ΔU3): self-inactivating 3' long terminal repeat (LTR) from HIV-1
   7491..7595    +  promoter       AmpR promoter: bla
   7596..8456    +  CDS            AmpR: β-lactamase; bla; confers resistance to ampicillin, carbenicillin, and related antibiotics
   8627..9215    +  rep_origin     ori: high-copy-number ColE1/pMB1/pBR322/pUC origin of replication
   9398..9452    +  CDS            lacI (fragment): lac repressor; lacI; The lac repressor binds to the lac operator to inhibit transcription in E. coli. This inhibition can be relieved by adding lactose or isopropyl-β-D-thiogalactopyranoside (IPTG).
   9458..9551    +  rep_origin     SV40 ori (fragment): SV40 origin of replication
   9576..9613    +  CDS            lacI (fragment): lac repressor; lacI; The lac repressor binds to the lac operator to inhibit transcription in E. coli. This inhibition can be relieved by adding lactose or isopropyl-β-D-thiogalactopyranoside (IPTG).
   9626..9647    +  protein_bind   CAP binding site: CAP binding activates transcription in the presence of cAMP. E. coli catabolite activator protein
   9662..9692    +  promoter       lac promoter: promoter for the E. coli lac operon
   9700..9716    +  protein_bind   lac operator: The lac repressor binds to the lac operator to inhibit transcription in E. coli. This inhibition can be relieved by adding lactose or isopropyl-β-D-thiogalactopyranoside (IPTG). lac repressor encoded by lacI
   9750..9833    +  polyA_signal   SV40 poly(A) signal (fragment): SV40 polyadenylation signal
  10000..329     +  CDS            nef (fragment) (across the origin): NEF_HV1BR - Experimental evidence at protein level: Swiss-Prot protein existence level 1. Extracellular Nef protein targets CD4(+) T-lymphocytes for apoptosis by interacting with CXCR4 surface receptors (PubMed:14990729). From Human immunodeficiency virus type 1 group M subtype B (isolate BRU/LAI) (HIV-1).
