[The description below was written by a language model from this plasmid's Addgene catalogue record and pLannotate feature annotations shown in this document.]
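Description:
pHAGE-OXA1L is an HIV-1-based lentiviral expression plasmid built on the pHAGE backbone and carrying the wild-type human OXA1L open reading frame, which was introduced by Gateway cloning. OXA1L encodes a mitochondrial inner-membrane insertase needed for membrane protein insertion and for the biogenesis of cytochrome oxidase, ATP synthase and complex I. In bacteria the plasmid replicates from a high-copy ColE1/pUC-type origin and is selected with ampicillin through the β-lactamase gene. The record lists a recombination-deficient E. coli strain as the growth host, a common choice for repeat-containing lentiviral plasmids.

The transfer cassette lies between a truncated 5' LTR and a self-inactivating ΔU3 3' LTR. It includes the Ψ packaging signal with a partial gag sequence, the Rev response element for Rev-dependent nuclear export of the genomic RNA, and the cPPT/CTS element, which aids transduction. Within it, the constitutive human EF-1α promoter drives the OXA1L coding sequence, which is flanked by attB1 and attB2 remnants. A V5 epitope tag is annotated just downstream of attB2, but the record does not say whether it is translated in frame with OXA1L, which would depend on whether the insert retains its stop codon. An EMCV IRES then allows EGFP to be translated from the same transcript, so transduced cells can be identified by fluorescence, and a WPRE upstream of the 3' LTR enhances transcript expression. Short nef, lacI, lac promoter and SV40 fragments in the annotation appear to be backbone remnants.

The stated purpose is lentiviral expression of OXA1L. The plasmid was deposited with a study that systematically annotated the function of somatic mutations in cancer, and the record lists this clone as wild type.
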