Addgene plasmid #116768: pHAGE-OXA1L
Purpose: Lentiviral expression of OXA1L
Depositing lab: Gordon Mills & Kenneth Scott. Depositing organization: Baylor College of Medicine. Publication: Systematic Functional Annotation of Somatic Mutations in Cancer. Ng PK, Li J, Jeong KJ, Shao S, Chen H, Tsang YH, Sengupta S, Wang Z, Bhavana VH, Tran R, Soewito S, Minussi DC, Moreno D, Kong K, Dogruluk T, Lu H, Gao J, Tokheim C, Zhou DC, Johnson AM, Zeng J, Ip CKM, Ju Z, Wester M, Yu S, Li Y, Vellano CP, Schultz N, Karchin R, Ding L, Lu Y, Cheung LWT, Chen K, Shaw KR, Meric-Bernstam F, Scott KL, Yi S, Sahni N, Liang H, Mills GB. Cancer Cell. 2018 Mar 12;33(3):450-462.e10. doi: 10.1016/j.ccell.2018.01.021. PubMed 29533785.
Backbone
  Vector backbone: pHAGE
  Vector type: Lentiviral
Growth in bacteria
  Bacterial resistance: Ampicillin, 100 μg/mL
  Growth temperature: 37°C
  Growth strain: Stbl3
  Copy number: High Copy
Gene/Insert
  Gene/Insert name: OXA1L
  Species: H. sapiens (human)
  Mutation: WT
  Entrez Gene: OXA1L (a.k.a. OXA1, MGC133129)
  Cloning method: Gateway Cloning
Terms and licenses: Academic/Nonprofit Terms; Industry Terms: Not Available to Industry
How to cite: pHAGE-OXA1L was a gift from Gordon Mills & Kenneth Scott (Addgene plasmid # 116768 ; http://n2t.net/addgene:116768 ; RRID:Addgene_116768)
