>Addgene plasmid #116768 | pHAGE-OXA1L | depositor partial sequence | sequence record 219644 | insert
ATGGTAACGTGGCTTTACAGATTTTTACCCACTTCAAATATGGCCGCCAAGCTCCGTTCTCTTTTACCGC
CTGATCTACGGCTACAATTCTGGCTTCATGCCCGCCTCCAAAAGTGCTTCCTCTCGAGGGGTTGTGGTTC
TTACTGCGCAGGCGCAAAAGCAAGTCCTCTTCCGGGCAAAATGGCGATGGGACTAATGTGCGGACGCCGG
GAGCTTCTGCGCTTGCTACAGTCCGGGCGTCGGGTCCACAGCGTCGCAGGGCCCTCGCAATGGCTTGGGA
AACCGCTGACCACACGGCTCCTATTCCCAGTAGCCCCGTGCTGCTGTCGCCCACACTACCTCTTCCTTGC
GGCTTCCGGCCCCCGCAGCCTCAGTACCTCTGCTATCTCTTTTGCAGAAGTCCAGGTTCAGGCCCCTCCT
GTTGTTGCTGCAACTCCCTCACCCACAGCAGTACCTGAGGTGGCTTCTGGAGAGACTGCAGATGTAGTCC
AAACTGCTGCAGAGCAGAGCTTCGCTGAACTGGGGCTGGGGTCATACACCCCAGTGGGACTGATCCAGAA
TTTACTGGAATTTATGCATGTTGATCTGGGCCTACCTTGGTGGGGGGCCATTGCTGCATGTACAGTCTTT
GCCCGCTGCCTGATTTTTCCTCTCATCGTGACGGGCCAGCGAGAGGCAGCCAGGATCCACAATCACTTGC
CAGAGATCCAGAAGTTTTCCAGTCGAATCAGAGAGGCCAAGTTAGCAGGAGACCATATTGAGTATTACAA
GGCTTCCTCGGAGATGGCACTTTACCAGAAAAAACATGGTATTAAACTCTATAAACCTCTCATTCTCCCT
GTGACTCAGGCCCCAATCTTCATCTCCTTCTTCATTGCTTTGAGAGAGATGGCCAACCTTCCTGTGCCCA
GCCTGCAGACAGGTGGCCTCTGGTGGTTCCAGGATCTCACGGTATCCGATCCCATCTACATATTACCACT
GGCAGTCACTGCTACAATGTGGGCTGTTCTTGAGCTAGGTGCTGAGACAGGTGTGCAAAGTTCTGACCTT
CAGTGGATGAGAAATGTCATCAGAATGATGCCCCTGATAACCTTGCCCATAACCATGCATTTCCCCACGG
CAGTGTTTATGTACTGGCTCTCCTCCAATTTGTTTTCCCTGGTCCAAGTATCCTGTCTCCGGATTCCAGC
AGTACGCACTGTACTTAAAATCCCCCAGCGAGTTGTACATGACCTGGACAAATTACCTCCACGGGAAGGC
TTCCTAGAGAGCTTCAAAAAAGGCTGGAAAAATGCTGAAATGACGCGTCAGCTGCGAGAGCGTGAACAAC
GCATGCGGAATCAGTTGGAGCTAGCAGCCAGGGGTCCTTTACGACAGACCTTTACCCACAACCCTCTCCT
ACAACCTGGAAAGGATAACCCTCCCAATATCCCTAGCAGCAGCAGCAGCAAACCAAAGTCAAAGTATCCC
TGGCACGACACACTTGGC
